>Addgene plasmid #53133 | pGfa2(ABDx3)-nLac | addgene full sequence | sequence record 189228 | Addgene NGS Result
GCGCCCAATACGCAAACCGCCTCTCCCCGCGCGTTGGCCGATTCATTAATGCAGCTGGCACGACAGGTTT
CCCGACTGGAAAGCGGGCAGTGAGCGCAACGCAATTAATGTGAGTTAGCTCACTCATTAGGCACCCCAGG
CTTTACACTTTATGCTTCCGGCTCGTATGTTGTGTGGAATTGTGAGCGGATAACAATTTCACACAGGAAA
CAGCTATGACATGATTACGAATTCGAGCTCGGTACCAGATCTGAGCTCCCACCTCCCTCTCTGTGCTGGG
ACTCACAGAGGGAGACCTCAGGAGGCAGTCTGTCCATCACATGTCCAAATGCAGAGCATACCCTGGGCTG
GGCGCAGTGGCGCACAACTGTAATTCCAGCACTTTGGGAGGCTGATGTGGAAGGATCACTTGAGCCCAGA
AGTTCTAGACCAGCCTGGGCAACATGGCAAGACCCTATCTCTACAAAAAAAGTTAAAAAATCAGCCACGT
GTGGTGACACACACCTGTAGTCCCAGCTATTCAGGAGGCTGAGGTGAGGGGATCACTTAAGGCTGGGAGG
TTGAGGCTGCAGTGAGTCGTGGTTGCGCCACTGCACTCCAGCCTGGGCAACAGTGAGACCCTGTCTCAAA
AGACAAAAAAAAAAAAAAAAAAAAAAAGAACATATCCTGGTGTGGAGTAGGGGACGCTGCTCTGACAGAG
GCTCGGGGGCCTGAGCTGGCTCTGTGAGCTGGGGAGGAGGCAGACAGCCAGGCCTTGTCTGCAAGCAGAC
CTGGCAGCATTGGGCTGGCCGCCCCCCAGGGCCTCCTCTTCATGCCCAGTGAATGACTCACCTTGGCACA
GACACAATGTTCGGGGTGGGCACAGTGCCTGCTTCCCGCCGCACCCCAGCCCCCCTCAAATGCCTTCCGA
GAAGCCCATTGAGCAGGGGGCTTGCATTGCACCCCAGCCTGACAGCCTGGCATCTTGGGATAAAAGCAGC
ACAGCCCCCTAGGGGCTGCCCTTGCTGTGTGGCGCCACCGGCGGTGGAGAACAAGGCTCTATTCAGCCTG
TGCCCAGGAAAGGGGATCAGGGGATGCCCAGGCATGGACAGTGGGTGGCAGGGGGGGAGAGGAGGGCTGT
CTGCTTCCCAGAAGTCCAAGGACACAAATGGGTGAGGGGACTGGGCAGGGTTCTGACCCTGTGGGACCAG
AGTGGAGGGCGTAGATGGACCTGAAGTCTCCAGGGACAACAGGGCCCAGGTCTCAGGCTCCTAGTTGGGC
CCAGTGGCTCCAGCGTTTCCAAACCCATCCATCCCCAGAGGTTCTTCCCATCTCTCCAGGCTGATGTGTG
GGAACTCGAGGAAATAAATCTCCAGTGGGAGACGGAGGGGTGGCCAGGGAAACGGGGCGCTGCAGGAATA
AAGACGAGCCAGCACAGCCAGCTCATGTGTAACGGCTTTGTGGAGCTGTCAAGGCCTGGTCTCTGGGAGA
GAGGCACAGGGAGGCCAGACAAGGAAGGGGTGACCTGGAGGGACAGATCCAGGGGCTAAAGTCCTGATAA
GGCAAGAGAGTGCCGGCCCCCTCTTGCCCTATCAGGACCTCCACTGCCACATAGAGGCCATGATTGACCC
TTAGACAAAGGGCTGGTGTCCAATCCCAGCCCCCAGCCCCAGAACTCCAGGGAATGAATGGGCAGAGAGC
AGGAATGTGGGACATCTGTGTTCAAGGGAAGGACTCCAGGAGTCTGCTGGGAATGAGGCCTAGTAGGAAA
TGAGGTGGCCCTTGAGGGTACAGAACAGGTTCATTCTTCGCCAAATTCCCAGCACCTTGCAGGCACTTAC
AGCTGAGTGAGATAATGCCTGGGTTATGAAATCAAAAAGTTGGAAAGCAGGTCAGAGGTCATCTGGTACA
GCCCTTCCTTCCCTTTTTTTTTTTTTTTTTTGTGAGACAAGGTCTCTCTCTGTTGCCCAGGCTGGAGTGG
CGCAAACACAGCTCACTGCAGCCTCAACCTACTGGGCTCAAGCAATCCTCCAGCCTCAGCCTCCCAAAGT
GCTGGGATTACAAGCATGAGCCACCCCACTCAGCCCTTTCCTTCCTTTTTAATTGATGCATAATAATTGT
AAGTATTCATCATGGTCCAACCAACCCTTTCTTGACCCACCTTCCTAGAGAGAGGGTCCTCTTGCTTCAG
CGGTCAGGGCCCCAGACCCATGGTCTGGCTCCAGGTACCACCTGCCTCATGCAGGAGTTGGCGTGCCCAG
GAAGCTCTGCCTCTGGGCACAGTGACCTCAGTGGGGTGAGGGGAGCTCTCCCCATAGCTGGGCTGCGGCC
CAACCCCACCCCCTCAGGCTATGCCAGGGGGTGTTGCCAGGGGCACCCGATCTAACATATCCTGGTGTGG
AGTAGGGGACGCTGCTCTGACAGAGGCTCGGGGGCCTGAGCTGGCTCTGTGAGCTGGGGAGGAGGCAGAC
AGCCAGGCCTTGTCTGCAAGCAGACCTGGCAGCATTGGGCTGGCCGCCCCCCAGGGCCTCCTCTTCATGC
CCAGTGAATGACTCACCTTGGCACAGACACAATGTTCGGGGTGGGCACAGTGCCTGCTTCCCGCCGCACC
CCAGCCCCCCTCAAATGCCTTCCGAGAAGCCCATTGAGCAGGGAGCTCTCCCCATAGCTGGGCTGCGGCC
CAACCCCACCCCCTCAGGCTATGCCAGGGGGTGTTGCCAGGGGCACCCGATCTAACATATCCTGGTGTGG
AGTAGGGGACGCTGCTCTGACAGAGGCTCGGGGGCCTGAGCTGGCTCTGTGAGCTGGGGAGGAGGCAGAC
AGCCAGGCCTTGTCTGCAAGCAGACCTGGCAGCATTGGGCTGGCCGCCCCCCAGGGCCTCCTCTTCATGC
CCAGTGAATGACTCACCTTGGCACAGACACAATGTTCGGGGTGGGCACAGTGCCTGCTTCCCGCCGCACC
CCAGCCCCCCTCAAATGCCTTCCGAGAAGCCCATTGAGCAGGGAGCTCTCCCCATAGCTGGGCTGCGGCC
CAACCCCACCCCCTCAGGCTATGCCAGGGGGTGTTGCCAGGGGCACCCGATCTAACATATCCTGGTGTGG
AGTAGGGGACGCTGCTCTGACAGAGGCTCGGGGGCCTGAGCTGGCTCTGTGAGCTGGGGAGGAGGCAGAC
AGCCAGGCCTTGTCTGCAAGCAGACCTGGCAGCATTGGGCTGGCCGCCCCCCAGGGCCTCCTCTTCATGC
CCAGTGAATGACTCACCTTGGCACAGACACAATGTTCGGGGTGGGCACAGTGCCTGCTTCCCGCCGCACC
CCAGCCCCCCTCAAATGCCTTCCGAGAAGCCCATTGAGCAGGGAGCTCTCCCCATAGCTGGGCTGCGGCC
CAACCCCACCCCCTCAGGCTATGCCAGGGGGTGTTGCCAGGGGCACCCGGGCATCGCCAGTCTAGCCCAC
TCCTTCATAAAGCCCTCGCATCCCAGGAGCGAGCAGAGCCAGAGCAGGTTGGAGAGGAGACGCATCACCT
CCGCTGCTCGCGGGGATCCTCTAGAGTCGACGGATCCGGGGAATTCCCCAGTCTCAGGATCCACCATGGG
GCCCAAGAAGAAACGCAAAGTGGGGAGCATGGGGGATCCCGTCGTTTTACAACGTCGTGACTGGGAAAAC
CCTGGCGTTACCCAACTTAATCGCCTTGCAGCACATCCCCCTTTCGCCAGCTGGCGTAATAGCGAAGAGG
CCCGCACCGATCGCCCTTCCCAACAGTTGCGCAGCCTGAATGGCGAATGGCGCTTTGCCTGGTTTCCGGC
ACCAGAAGCGGTGCCGGAAAGCTGGCTGGAGTGCGATCTTCCTGAGGCCGATACTGTCGTCGTCCCCTCA
AACTGGCAGATGCACGGTTACGATGCGCCCATCTACACCAACGTGACCTATCCCATTACGGTCAATCCGC
CGTTTGTTCCCACGGAGAATCCGACGGGTTGTTACTCGCTCACATTTAATGTTGATGAAAGCTGGCTACA
GGAAGGCCAGACGCGAATTATTTTTGATGGCGTTAACTCGGCGTTTCATCTGTGGTGCAACGGGCGCTGG
GTCGGTTACGGCCAGGACAGTCGTTTGCCGTCTGAATTTGACCTGAGCGCATTTTTACGCGCCGGAGAAA
ACCGCCTCGCGGTGATGGTGCTGCGCTGGAGTGACGGCAGTTATCTGGAAGATCAGGATATGTGGCGGAT
GAGCGGCATTTTCCGTGACGTCTCGTTGCTGCATAAACCGACTACACAAATCAGCGATTTCCATGTTGCC
ACTCGCTTTAATGATGATTTCAGCCGCGCTGTACTGGAGGCTGAAGTTCAGATGTGCGGCGAGTTGCGTG
ACTACCTACGGGTAACAGTTTCTTTATGGCAGGGTGAAACGCAGGTCGCCAGCGGCACCGCGCCTTTCGG
CGGTGAAATTATCGATGAGCGTGGTGGTTATGCCGATCGCGTCACACTACGTCTGAACGTCGAAAACCCG
AAACTGTGGAGCGCCGAAATCCCGAATCTCTATCGTGCGGTGGTTGAACTGCACACCGCCGACGGCACGC
TGATTGAAGCAGAAGCCTGCGATGTCGGTTTCCGCGAGGTGCGGATTGAAAATGGTCTGCTGCTGCTGAA
CGGCAAGCCGTTGCTGATTCGAGGCGTTAACCGTCACGAGCATCATCCTCTGCATGGTCAGGTCATGGAT
GAGCAGACGATGGTGCAGGATATCCTGCTGATGAAGCAGAACAACTTTAACGCCGTGCGCTGTTCGCATT
ATCCGAACCATCCGCTGTGGTACACGCTGTGCGACCGCTACGGCCTGTATGTGGTGGATGAAGCCAATAT
TGAAACCCACGGCATGGTGCCAATGAATCGTCTGACCGATGATCCGCGCTGGCTACCGGCGATGAGCGAA
CGCGTAACGCGAATGGTGCAGCGCGATCGTAATCACCCGAGTGTGATCATCTGGTCGCTGGGGAATGAAT
CAGGCCACGGCGCTAATCACGACGCGCTGTATCGCTGGATCAAATCTGTCGATCCTTCCCGCCCGGTGCA
GTATGAAGGCGGCGGAGCCGACACCACGGCCACCGATATTATTTGCCCGATGTACGCGCGCGTGGATGAA
GACCAGCCCTTCCCGGCTGTGCCGAAATGGTCCATCAAAAAATGGCTTTCGCTACCTGGAGAGACGCGCC
CGCTGATCCTTTGCGAATACGCCCACGCGATGGGTAACAGTCTTGGCGGTTTCGCTAAATACTGGCAGGC
GTTTCGTCAGTATCCCCGTTTACAGGGCGGCTTCGTCTGGGACTGGGTGGATCAGTCGCTGATTAAATAT
GATGAAAACGGCAACCCGTGGTCGGCTTACGGCGGTGATTTTGGCGATACGCCGAACGATCGCCAGTTCT
GTATGAACGGTCTGGTCTTTGCCGACCGCACGCCGCATCCAGCGCTGACGGAAGCAAAACACCAGCAGCA
GTTTTTCCAGTTCCGTTTATCCGGGCAAACCATCGAAGTGACCAGCGAATACCTGTTCCGTCATAGCGAT
AACGAGCTCCTGCACTGGATGGTGGCGCTGGATGGTAAGCCGCTGGCAAGCGGTGAAGTGCCTCTGGATG
TCGCTCCACAAGGTAAACAGTTGATTGAACTGCCTGAACTACCGCAGCCGGAGAGCGCCGGGCAACTCTG
GCTCACAGTACGCGTAGTGCAACCGAACGCGACCGCATGGTCAGAAGCCGGGCACATCAGCGCCTGGCAG
CAGTGGCGTCTGGCGGAAAACCTCAGTGTGACGCTCCCCGCCGCGTCCCACGCCATCCCGCATCTGACCA
CCAGCGAAATGGATTTTTGCATCGAGCTGGGTAATAAGCGTTGGCAATTTAACCGCCAGTCAGGCTTTCT
TTCACAGATGTGGATTGGCGATAAAAAACAACTGCTGACGCCGCTGCGCGATCAGTTCACCCGTGCACCG
CTGGATAACGACATTGGCGTAAGTGAAGCGACCCGCATTGACCCTAACGCCTGGGTCGAACGCTGGAAGG
CGGCGGGCCATTACCAGGCCGAAGCAGCGTTGTTGCAGTGCACGGCAGATACACTTGCTGATGCGGTGCT
GATTACGACCGCTCACGCGTGGCAGCATCAGGGGAAAACCTTATTTATCAGCCGGAAAACCTACCGGATT
GATGGTAGTGGTCAAATGGCGATTACCGTTGATGTTGAAGTGGCGAGCGATACACCGCATCCGGCGCGGA
TTGGCCTGAACTGCCAGCTGGCGCAGGTAGCAGAGCGGGTAAACTGGCTCGGATTAGGGCCGCAAGAAAA
CTATCCCGACCGCCTTACTGCCGCCTGTTTTGACCGCTGGGATCTGCCATTGTCAGACATGTATACCCCG
TACGTCTTCCCGAGCGAAAACGGTCTGCGCTGCGGGACGCGCGAATTGAATTATGGCCCACACCAGTGGC
GCGGCGACTTCCAGTTCAACATCAGCCGCTACAGTCAACAGCAACTGATGGAAACCAGCCATCGCCATCT
GCTGCACGCGGAAGAAGGCACATGGCTGAATATCGACGGTTTCCATATGGGGATTGGTGGCGACGACTCC
TGGAGCCCGTCAGTATCGGCGGAATTCCAGCTGAGCGCCGGTCGCTACCATTACCAGTTGGTCTGGTGTC
AAAAATAATAATAACCGGGCAGGGGGGATCCGCAGATCCCGGCCAGATACCGATGCTGCCGCAGCAAAAG
CAGGAGCAGATGCCGCCGTCGCAGGCGAAGATGTCGCAGACGGAGGAGGCGATGCTGCCGGCGGAGGAGG
CGAAGTAAGTAGAGGGCTGGGCTGGGCTGTGGGGGGTGTGGGGTGCGGGACTGGGCAGTCTGGGAGTCCC
TCTCACCACTTTTCTTACCTTTCTAGGATGCTGCCGTCGCCGCCGCTCATACACCATAAGGTGTAAAAAA
TACTAGATGCACAGAATAGCAAGTCCATCAAAACTCCTGCGTGAGAATTTTACCAGACTTCAAGAGCATC
TCGCCACATCTTGAAAAATGCCACCGTCCGATGAAAAACAGGAGCCTGCTAAGGAACAATGCCACCTGTC
AATAAATGTTGAAAACTCATCCCATTCCTGCCTCTTGGTCCTTGGGCTTGGGGAGGGGTGCGCGGATGTG
GTTAGGGAACATGACTGGTCAAATGGGAAGGGCTTCAAAAGAATTCCCAATATTGACTACCAAGCCACCT
GTACAGATCTGCCTGCAGGCATGCAAGCTTGGCACTGGCCGTCGTTTTACAACGTCGTGACTGGGAAAAC
CCTGGCGTTACCCAACTTAATCGCCTTGCAGCACATCCCCCTTTCGCCAGCTGGCGTAATAGCGAAGAGG
CCCGCACCGATCGCCCTTCCCAACAGTTGCGCAGCCTGAATGGCGAATGGCGCCTGATGCGGTATTTTCT
CCTTACGCATCTGTGCGGTATTTCACACCGCATATGGTGCACTCTCAGTACAATCTGCTCTGATGCCGCA
TAGTTAAGCCAGCCCCGACACCCGCCAACACCCGCTGACGCGCCCTGACGGGCTTGTCTGCTCCCGGCAT
CCGCTTACAGACAAGCTGTGACCGTCTCCGGGAGCTGCATGTGTCAGAGGTTTTCACCGTCATCACCGAA
ACGCGCGAGACGAAAGGGCCTCGTGATACGCCTATTTTTATAGGTTAATGTCATGATAATAATGGTTTCT
TAGACGTCAGGTGGCACTTTTCGGGGAAATGTGCGCGGAACCCCTATTTGTTTATTTTTCTAAATACATT
CAAATATGTATCCGCTCATGAGACAATAACCCTGATAAATGCTTCAATAATATTGAAAAAGGAAGAGTAT
GAGTATTCAACATTTCCGTGTCGCCCTTATTCCCTTTTTTGCGGCATTTTGCCTTCCTGTTTTTGCTCAC
CCAGAAACGCTGGTGAAAGTAAAAGATGCTGAAGATCAGTTGGGTGCACGAGTGGGTTACATCGAACTGG
ATCTCAACAGCGGTAAGATCCTTGAGAGTTTTCGCCCCGAAGAACGTTTTCCAATGATGAGCACTTTTAA
AGTTCTGCTATGTGGCGCGGTATTATCCCGTATTGACGCCGGGCAAGAGCAACTCGGTCGCCGCATACAC
TATTCTCAGAATGACTTGGTTGAGTACTCACCAGTCACAGAAAAGCATCTTACGGATGGCATGACAGTAA
GAGAATTATGCAGTGCTGCCATAACCATGAGTGATAACACTGCGGCCAACTTACTTCTGACAACGATCGG
AGGACCGAAGGAGCTAACCGCTTTTTTGCACAACATGGGGGATCATGTAACTCGCCTTGATCGTTGGGAA
CCGGAGCTGAATGAAGCCATACCAAACGACGAGCGTGACACCACGATGCCTGTAGCAATGGCAACAACGT
TGCGCAAACTATTAACTGGCGAACTACTTACTCTAGCTTCCCGGCAACAATTAATAGACTGGATGGAGGC
GGATAAAGTTGCAGGACCACTTCTGCGCTCGGCCCTTCCGGCTGGCTGGTTTATTGCTGATAAATCTGGA
GCCGGTGAGCGTGGGTCTCGCGGTATCATTGCAGCACTGGGGCCAGATGGTAAGCCCTCCCGTATCGTAG
TTATCTACACGACGGGGAGTCAGGCAACTATGGATGAACGAAATAGACAGATCGCTGAGATAGGTGCCTC
ACTGATTAAGCATTGGTAACTGTCAGACCAAGTTTACTCATATATACTTTAGATTGATTTAAAACTTCAT
TTTTAATTTAAAAGGATCTAGGTGAAGATCCTTTTTGATAATCTCATGACCAAAATCCCTTAACGTGAGT
TTTCGTTCCACTGAGCGTCAGACCCCGTAGAAAAGATCAAAGGATCTTCTTGAGATCCTTTTTTTCTGCG
CGTAATCTGCTGCTTGCAAACAAAAAAACCACCGCTACCAGCGGTGGTTTGTTTGCCGGATCAAGAGCTA
CCAACTCTTTTTCCGAAGGTAACTGGCTTCAGCAGAGCGCAGATACCAAATACTGTTCTTCTAGTGTAGC
CGTAGTTAGGCCACCACTTCAAGAACTCTGTAGCACCGCCTACATACCTCGCTCTGCTAATCCTGTTACC
AGTGGCTGCTGCCAGTGGCGATAAGTCGTGTCTTACCGGGTTGGACTCAAGACGATAGTTACCGGATAAG
GCGCAGCGGTCGGGCTGAACGGGGGGTTCGTGCACACAGCCCAGCTTGGAGCGAACGACCTACACCGAAC
TGAGATACCTACAGCGTGAGCTATGAGAAAGCGCCACGCTTCCCGAAGGGAGAAAGGCGGACAGGTATCC
GGTAAGCGGCAGGGTCGGAACAGGAGAGCGCACGAGGGAGCTTCCAGGGGGAAACGCCTGGTATCTTTAT
AGTCCTGTCGGGTTTCGCCACCTCTGACTTGAGCGTCGATTTTTGTGATGCTCGTCAGGGGGGCGGAGCC
TATGGAAAAACGCCAGCAACGCGGCCTTTTTACGGTTCCTGGCCTTTTGCTGGCCTTTTGCTCACATGTT
CTTTCCTGCGTTATCCCCTGATTCTGTGGATAACCGTATTACCGCCTTTGAGTGAGCTGATACCGCTCGC
CGCAGCCGAACGACCGAGCGCAGCGAGTCAGTGAGCGAGGAAGCGGAAGA
Features (pLannotate 1.2.2; 17 found; start..end, strand, type, name):
      1..93      +  CDS            lacI (fragment): lac repressor; lacI; The lac repressor binds to the lac operator to inhibit transcription in E. coli. This inhibition can be relieved by adding lactose or isopropyl-β-D-thiogalactopyranoside (IPTG).
    106..127     +  protein_bind   CAP binding site: CAP binding activates transcription in the presence of cAMP. E. coli catabolite activator protein
    142..172     +  promoter       lac promoter: promoter for the E. coli lac operon
    180..196     +  protein_bind   lac operator: The lac repressor binds to the lac operator to inhibit transcription in E. coli. This inhibition can be relieved by adding lactose or isopropyl-β-D-thiogalactopyranoside (IPTG). lac repressor encoded by lacI
    229..246     +  misc_feature   MCS (fragment): pUC18/19 multiple cloning site
    333..593     -  CDS            GVQW1 (fragment): GVQW1_HUMAN - Also known as TIGD1L2. Experimental evidence at transcript level: Swiss-Prot protein existence level 2. From Homo sapiens (Human).
   1971..2066    +  CDS            C14orf178 (fragment): CN178_HUMAN - Experimental evidence at transcript level: Swiss-Prot protein existence level 2. From Homo sapiens (Human).
   3511..3531    +  misc_feature   MCS (fragment): pUC18/19 multiple cloning site
   3611..6658    +  CDS            lacZ: β-galactosidase; lacZ
   6695..6742    +  CDS            PRM1 (fragment): HSP1_RABIT - Also known as PRM-1. Experimental evidence at protein level: Swiss-Prot protein existence level 1. Protamines substitute for histones in the chromatin of sperm during the haploid phase of spermatogenesis. They compact sperm DNA into a highly condensed, stable and inactive complex. From Oryctolagus cuniculus (Rabbit).
   7222..7240    +  misc_feature   MCS (fragment): pUC18/19 multiple cloning site
   7243..7397    +  CDS            lacZα (fragment): LacZα fragment of β-galactosidase; lacZ fragment
   7403..7502    -  misc_feature   bom (fragment): basis of mobility region from pBR322
   7604..7639    -  CDS            rop (fragment): Rop protein, which maintains plasmids at low copy number; rop
   7734..7838    +  promoter       AmpR promoter: bla
   7839..8699    +  CDS            AmpR: β-lactamase; bla; confers resistance to ampicillin, carbenicillin, and related antibiotics
   8870..9458    +  rep_origin     ori: high-copy-number ColE1/pMB1/pBR322/pUC origin of replication
