[The description below was written by a language model from this plasmid's Addgene catalogue record and pLannotate feature annotations shown in this document.]
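Description:
pGfa2(ABDx3)-nLac is a pUC18-based mammalian expression plasmid of about 9.6 kb that reports the activity of an enhanced human GFAP (glial fibrillary acidic protein) promoter through a nuclear-localised β-galactosidase. It is maintained in E. coli through the high-copy ColE1/pUC origin and selected with ampicillin via the bla gene. The feature table also shows the usual pUC remnants: the lac promoter and operator, fragments of the multiple cloning site, and lacZα.

The regulatory payload is the Gfa2 promoter, which spans -2163 to +47 of human GFAP. Its initiating ATG is changed to TTG so that translation begins in the reporter rather than in GFAP sequence. Extra copies of the gfa28 ABD enhancer segment are inserted at a SmaI site just upstream of the basal promoter; the purpose field and depositor comments give three copies, although the mutation field is worded ambiguously. The automated annotation does not label the promoter itself. The short human "CDS" fragments it calls in this region are most likely incidental matches within the genomic promoter sequence.

Downstream lies the full-length lacZ coding sequence, recorded as carrying an NLS. It is followed by a mouse protamine-1 (mP1) segment, which the annotation detects as a PRM1 fragment. In related constructs this segment typically supplies an intron and polyadenylation signal, though the record does not say so.

According to the depositor, the added enhancer copies give roughly 100-fold higher activity than the parental pGfa2-nLac in transfected cells. This makes the plasmid useful for strong glia-directed reporter expression in culture. The depositor also reports that it does not work in transgenic mice, possibly because such high expression is toxic.
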