Addgene plasmid #53133: pGfa2(ABDx3)-nLac
Purpose: expression of nuclear LacZ driven by Gfa2 promoter with 3 additional copies of the gfa28 ABD segment; has about 100 times higher activity than pGfa2-nLac in transfected cells
Depositing lab: Michael Brenner. Depositing organization: National Institute of Neurological Disorders and Strokes (NINDS). Publication: Increased glia-specific transgene expression with glial fibrillary acidic protein promoters containing multiple enhancer elements. de Leeuw B, Su M, ter Horst M, Iwata S, Rodijk M, Hoeben RC, Messing A, Smitt PS, Brenner M. J Neurosci Res. 2006 Apr;83(5):744-53. 10.1002/jnr.20776 PubMed 16496373.
Backbone
  Vector backbone: pUC18
  Vector type: Mammalian Expression, Mouse Targeting
Growth in bacteria
  Bacterial resistance: Ampicillin, 100 μg/mL
  Growth temperature: 37°C
  Growth strain: DH5alpha
  Copy number: Unknown
Gene/Insert
  Gene/Insert name: Gfa2 (alt names: glial fibrillary acidic protein; GFAP)
  Species: H. sapiens (human)
  Mutation: -2163 to +47, with 3 copies of 3 copies of the gfa28 ABD segment inserted into the Sma I site just upstream of the basal promoter, with the initiating ATG mutated to TTG
  Entrez Gene: GFAP (a.k.a. ALXDRD)
  Promoter: human Gfa2
  Tag / fusion protein: NLS (C terminal on insert); LacZ (C terminal on insert); mP1 (C terminal on insert)
  Cloning method: Restriction Enzyme; 5′ cloning site BglII (not destroyed); 3′ cloning site BglII (not destroyed)
  Sequencing primers: 5′ MB-351 CATCGCCAGTCTAGCCCACTCCT; 3′ MB-352 GACGTTGTAAAACGACGGCCAGT
Terms and licenses: Academic/Nonprofit Terms; Industry Terms: Not Available to Industry
Depositor comments: This plasmid is a variant of pGfa2-nLac (Addgene plasmid #53126)constructed by inserting 3 copies of the gfa28 ABD segment [Besnard et al., (1991) J Biol Chem 266: 18877-18883] into the Sma I site just upstream of the basal promoter. It has about 100 times higher activity than pGfa2-nLac in transfected cells, but does not work in transgenic mice; possibly the high level of expression it produces is toxic.
How to cite: pGfa2(ABDx3)-nLac was a gift from Michael Brenner (Addgene plasmid # 53133 ; http://n2t.net/addgene:53133 ; RRID:Addgene_53133)
