>Addgene plasmid #53133 | pGfa2(ABDx3)-nLac | addgene partial sequence | sequence record 84079 | M13pUC-Rev 5'-AGCGGATAACAATTTCACACAGG-3'
CGAATTCGAGCTCGGTACCAGATCTGAGCTCCCACCTCCCTCTCTGTGCTGGGACTCACAGAGGGAGACC
TCAGGAGGCAGTCTGTCCATCACATGTCCAAATGCAGAGCATACCCTGGGCTGGGCGCAGTGGCGCACAA
CTGTAATTCCAGCACTTTGGGAGGCTGATGTGGAAGGATCACTTGAGCCCAGAAGTTCTAGACCAGCCTG
GGCAACATGGCAAGACCCTATCTCTACAAAAAAAGTTAAAAAATCAGCCACGTGTGGTGACACACACCTG
TAGTCCCAGCTATTCAGGAGGCTGAGGTGAGGGGATCACTTAAGGCTGGGAGGTTGAGGCTGCAGTGAGT
CGTGGTTGCGCCACTGCACTCCAGCCTGGGCAACAGTGAGACCCTGTCTCAAAAGACAAAAAAAAAAAAA
AAAAAAAAAAGAACATATCCTGGTGTGGAGTAGGGGACGCTGCTCTGACAGAGGCTCGGGGGCCTGAGCT
GGCTCTGTGAGCTGGGGAGGAGGCAGACAGCCAGGCCTTGTCTGCAAGCAGACCTGGCAGCATTGGGCTG
GCCGCCCCCCAGGGCCTCCTCTTCATGCCCAGTGAATGACTCACCTTGGCACAGACACAATGTTCGGGGT
GGGCACAGTGCCTGCTTCCCGCCGCACCCCAGCCCCCCTCAAATGCCTTCCGAGAAGCCCATTGAGCAGG
GGGCTTGCATTGCACCCCAGCCTGACAGCCTGGCATCTTGGGATAAAAGCAGCACAGCCCCCTAGGGGCT
GCCCTTGCTGTGTGGCGCCACCGGCGGTGGAGAACAAGGCTCTATTCAGCCTGTGCCCAGGAAAGGGGAT
CAGGGGATGCCCAGGCATGGACAGTGGGTGGCAGGGGGGGAGAGGAGGGCTGTCTGCTTCCCAGAAGTCC
AAGGA
