>Addgene plasmid #53133 | pGfa2(ABDx3)-nLac | addgene partial sequence | sequence record 84080 | M13-F20 5'-TGTAAAACGACGGCCAGT-3'
ATCTGTACAGGTGGCTTGGTAGTCAATATTGGGAATTCTTTTGAAGCCCTTCCCATTTGACCAGTCATGT
TCCCTAACCACATCCGCGCACCCCTCCCCAAGCCCAAGGACCAAGAGGCAGGAATGGGATGAGTTTTCAA
CATTTATTGACAGGTGGCATTGTTCCTTAGCAGGCTCCTGTTTTTCATCGGACGGTGGCATTTTTCAAGA
TGTGGCGAGATGCTCTTGAAGTCTGGTAAAATTCTCACGCAGGAGTTTTGATGGACTTGCTATTCTGTGC
ATCTAGTATTTTTTACACCTTATGGTGTATGAGCGGCGGCGACGGCAGCATCCTAGAAAGGTAAGAAAAG
TGGTGAGAGGGACTCCCAGACTGCCCAGTCCCGCACCCCACACCCCCCACAGCCCAGCCCAGCCCTCTAC
TTACTTCGCCTCCTCCGCCGGCAGCATCGCCTCCTCCGTCTGCGACATCTTCGCCTGCGACGGCGGCATC
TGCTCCTGCTTTTGCTGCGGCAGCATCGGTATCTGGCCGGGATCTGCGGATCCCCCCTGCCCGGTTATTA
TTATTTTTGACACCAGACCAACTGGTAATGGTAGCGACCGGCGCTCAGCTGGAATTCCGCCGATACTGAC
GGGCTCCAGGAGTCGTCGCCACCAATCCCCATATGGAAACCGTCGATATTCAGCCATGTGCCTTCTTCCG
CGTGCAGCAGATGGCGATGGCTGGTTTCCATCAGTTGCTGTTGACTGTAGCGGCTGATGTTGAACTGGAA
GTCGCCGCGCCACTGGTGTGGGCCATAATTCAATTCGCGCGTCCCGCAGCGCAGACCGTTTTCGCTCGGG
AAGACGTACGGGGTATACATGTCTGACAATGGCAGATCCCAGCGGTCAAAACAGGCGGCAGTAAGGCGGT
CGGGATAGTTTTCTTGCGGCCCTAATCCGAGCCAGTTTACCCGCTCTGCTACCTGCGCCAGCTGGCAGTT
CAGGCCAATCCGCGCCGGATGCGGTGTATCGCTCGCCACTTCAACATCAACGGT
