>Addgene plasmid #53133 | pGfa2(ABDx3)-nLac | addgene partial sequence | sequence record 84081 | LacZ-R 5'-GACAGTATCGGCCTCAGGAA-3'
GGCACCGCTTCTGGTGCCGGAAACCAGGCAAAGCGCCATTCGCCATTCAGGCTGCGCAACTGTTGGGAAG
GGCGATCGGTGCGGGCCTCTTCGCTATTACGCCAGCTGGCGAAAGGGGGATGTGCTGCAAGGCGATTAAG
TTGGGTAACGCCAGGGTTTTCCCAGTCACGACGTTGTAAAACGACGGGATCCCCCATGCTCCCCACTTTG
CGTTTCTTCTTGGGCCCCATGGTGGATCCTGAGACTGGGGAATTCCCCGGATCCGTCGACTCTAGAGGAT
CCCCGCGAGCAGCGGAGGTGATGCGTCTCCTCTCCAACCTGCTCTGGCTCTGCTCGCTCCTGGGATGCGA
GGGCTTTATGAAGGAGTGGGCTAGACTGGCGATGCCCGGGTGCCCCTGGCAACACCCCCTGGCATAGCCT
GAGGGGGTGGGGTTGGGCCGCAGCCCAGCTATGGGGAGAGCTCCCTGCTCAATGGGCTTCTCGGAAGGCA
TTTGAGGGGGGCTGGGGTGCGGCGGGAAGCAGGCACTGTGCCCACCCCGAACATTGTGTCTGTGCCAAGG
TGAGTCATTCACTGGGCATGAAGAGGAGGCCCTGGGGGGCGGCCAGCCCAATGCTGCCAGGTCTGCTTGC
AGACAAGGCCTGGCTGTCTGCCTCCTCCCCAGCTCACAGAGCCAGCTCAGGCCCCCGAGCCTCTGTCAGA
GCAGCGTCCCCTACTCCACACCAGGATATGTTAGATCGGGTGCCCCTGGCAACACCCCCTGGCATAGCCT
GAGGGGGTGGGGTTGGGCCGCAGCCCAGCTATGGGGAGAGCTCCCTGCTCAATGGGCTTCTCGGAAGGCA
TTTGAGGGGGGCTGGGGTGCGGCGGGAAGCA
